>Addgene plasmid #42124 | GFP-Sec31a 4SA #33#638 | depositor partial sequence | sequence record 56861 | GFP-Sec31a 4SA #33#638 sequence 932 bps
TCGGCATGGACGAGCTGTACAAGTCCGGCCGGACTCAGATCTCGAGCTCAAGCTTCGAATTCAAGTTAAA
GGAAGTAGATCGTACAGCCATGCAGGCATGGAGCCCTGCCCAGAATCACCCCATTTACCTAGCAACAGGA
ACATCTGCTCAGCAATTGGATGCAACATTTAGTACGAATGCTTCCCTTGAGATATTTGAATTAGACCTCT
CTGATCCATCCTTGGATATGAAATCTTGTGCCACATTCTCCTCTTCTCACAGGTACCACAAGTTGATTTG
GGGGCCTTATAAAATGGATTCCAAAGGAGATGTCTCTGGAGTTCTGATTGCAGGTGGTGAAAATGGAAAT
ATTATTCTCTATGATCCTTCTAAAATTATAGCTGGAGACAAGGAAGTTGTGATTGCCCAGAATGACAAGC
ATACTGGCCCAGTGAGAGCCTTGGATGTGAACATTTTCCAGACTAATCTGGTAGCTTCTGGTGCTAATGA
ATCTGAAATCTACATATGGGATCTAAATAATTTTGCAACCCCAATGACACCAGGAGCCAAAACACAGCCG
CCAGAAGATATCAGCTGCATTGCATGGAACAGACAAGTTCAGCATATTTTAGCATCAGCCAGTCCCAGTG
GCCGGGCCACTGTATGGGATCTTAGGAAAAATGAGCCAATCATCAAAGTCAGTGACCATAGTAACAGAAT
GCATTGTTCTGGGTTGGCATGGCATCCTGATGTTGCTACTCAGATGGTCCTTGCCTCCGAGGATGACCGG
TTACCAGTGATCCAGATGTGGGATCTTCGATTTGCTTCCTCTCCACTTCGTGTCCTGGAAAACCATGCCA
GGGGATTTTGGCAATTGCTTGGAGCATGGCAGATCCTGAATTGTTACTGAGCTGGTGGAAAAGATGCTAA
NATTCTCTGCTNCNATCCAAAC
