>Addgene plasmid #42124 | GFP-Sec31a 4SA #33#638 | addgene partial sequence | sequence record 57407 | EGFP-C 5'-CATGGTCCTGCTGGAGTTCGTG-3'
TCTCGGCATGGACGAGCTGTACAAGTCCGGCCGGACTCAGATCTCGAGCTCAAGCTTCGAATTCAAGTTA
AAGGAAGTAGATCGTACAGCCATGCAGGCATGGAGCCCTGCCCAGAATCACCCCATTTACCTAGCAACAG
GAACATCTGCTCAGCAATTGGATGCAACATTTAGTACGAATGCTTCCCTTGAGATATTTGAATTAGACCT
CTCTGATCCATCCTTGGATATGAAATCTTGTGCCACATTCTCCTCTTCTCACAGGTACCACAAGTTGATT
TGGGGGCCTTATAAAATGGATTCCAAAGGAGATGTCTCTGGAGTTCTGATTGCAGGTGGTGAAAATGGAA
ATATTATTCTCTATGATCCTTCTAAAATTATAGCTGGAGACAAGGAAGTTGTGATTGCCCAGAATGACAA
GCATACTGGCCCAGTGAGAGCCTTGGATGTGAACATTTTCCAGACTAATCTGGTAGCTTCTGGTGCTAAT
GAATCTGAAATCTACATATGGGATCTAAATAATTTTGCAACCCCAATGACACCAGGAGCCAAAACACAGC
CGCCAGAAGATATCAGCTGCATTGCATGGAACAGACAAGTTCAGCATATTTTAGCATCAGCCAGTCCCAG
TGGCCGGGCCACTGTATGGGATCTTAGGAAAAATGAGCCAATCATCAAAGTCAGTGACCATAGTAACAGA
ATGCATTGTTCTGGGTTGGCATGGCATCCTGATGTTGCTACTCAGATGGTCCTTGCCTCCGAGGATGACC
GGTTACCAGTGATCCAGATGTGGGATCTTCGATTTGCTTCCTCTCCACTTCGTGTCCTGGAAAACCATGC
CAGGGGATTTTGGCAATTGCTTGGAGCATGGCAGATCCTGAATTGTTACTGAGCTGGTGGAAAA
