>Addgene plasmid #42124 | GFP-Sec31a 4SA #33#638 | addgene partial sequence | sequence record 57691 | hSec31a-F1 5'-GAAGATTGCTTTGGCCTTGA-3'
GTGGCTCTTAAAGACTCTGACCAAGTAGCACAGGCTGATGGGGAGGAGAGCCCTGCTGCTGAAGAGCAGC
TCTTGGGAGAGCACATTAAAGAGGAAAAAGAAGAATCTGAATTTCTACCCTCATCTGGAGGAACATTTAA
TATCTCTGTCAGTGGGGACATTGATGGTTTAATTACTCAGGCTTTGCTGACGGGCAATTTTGAGAGTGCT
GTTGACCTTTGTTTACATGATAACCGCATGGCCGATGCCATTATATTGGCCATAGCAGGTGGACAAGAAC
TCTTGGCTCGAACCCAGAAAAAATACTTCGCAAAATCCCAAAGCAAAATTACCAGGCTCATCACTGCAGT
GGTGATGAAGAACTGGAAAGAGATTGTTGAGTCTTGTGATCTTAAAAATTGGAGAGAGGCTTTAGCTGCA
GTATTGACTTATGCAAAGCCGGATGAATTTTCAGCCCTTTGTGATCTTTTGGGAACCAGGCTTGAAAATG
AAGGAGATAGCCTCCTGCAGACTCAAGCATGTCTCTGCTATATTTGTGCAGGGAATGTAGAGAAATTAGT
TGCATGTTGGACTAAAGCTCAGGATGGAAGCCACCCTTTGTCACTTCAGGATCTGATTGAGAAAGTTGTC
ATCCTGCGAAAAGCTGTGCAACTCACTCAAGCCATGGACACTAGTACTGTAGGAGTTCTCTTGGCTGCGA
AGATGAGTCAGTATGCCAATTTGTTGGCAGCTCAGGGCAGTATTGCTGCAGCCTTGGCTTTTCTTCCTGA
CAACACCAACCAGCCAAATATCATGCAGCTTCGTGACAGACTTTGTAGAGCACAAGGAGAGCCTGTAGCA
GGACATGAAGCACCTAAAATTCCGTACGAGAAACAGCAGCTCCCCAAGGGCAGGCCTGGACCAGTTGCTG
GCCACCACCAGATG
