>Addgene plasmid #42124 | GFP-Sec31a 4SA #33#638 | addgene partial sequence | sequence record 67684 | Sec31a-Fwd 5'-CAGGGGCTCCTATTGGAAAT-3'
TTGCCAACAAAAAAATTACCAAGAAACCTATTCCAGATGAGCACCTCATTCTAAAGACCACATTTGAGGA
TCTTATTCAGCGCTGCCTTTCTTCAGCAACAGACCCTCAAACCAAGAGGAAGCTAGATGATGCCAGCAAA
CGTTTGGAGTTTCTGTATGATAAACTTAGGGAACAGACACTTGCACCAGCAATCACCAGTGGTTTACACA
ACATTGCAAGGAGCATTGAAACTCGAAACTACTCAGAAGGATTGACCATGCATACCCACATAGTTAGCAC
CAGCAACTTCAGTGAGACCTCTGCTTTCATGCCAGTTCTCAAAGTTGTTCTCACCCAGGCCAATAAGCTG
GGTGTCTAAGAATTCGCGGCCGCCTGCAGGTCGACCATATGGGAGAGCTCCCAACGCGTTGGATGCATAG
CTTGAGTATTCTATAGTGTCACCTAAATAGCTTGGCGTAATCATGGTCATAGCTGTTTCCTGTGTGAAAT
TGTTATCCGCTCACAATTCCACACAACATACGAGCCGGAAGCATAAAGTGTAAAGCCTGGGGTGCCTAAT
GAGTGAGCTAACTCACATTAATTGCGTTGCGCTCACTGCCCGCTTTCCAGTCGGGAAACCTGTCGTGCCA
GCTGCATTAATGAATCGGCCAACGCGCGGGGAGAGGCGGTTTGCGTATTGGGCGCTCTTCCGCTTCCTCG
CTCACTGACTCGCTGCGCTCGGTCGTTCGGCTGCGGCGAGCGGTATCAGCTCACTCAAAGGCGGTAATAC
GGTTATCCACAGAATCAGGGGATAACGCAGGAAAGAACATGTGAGCAAAAGGCCAGCAAAAGGCCAGGAA
CCGTAAAAAGGCCGCGTTGCTGGCGTTTTTCCATAGGCTCCGCCCCCCTGACGAGCATCACAAAAATCGA
CGCTCAAGTCAGA
