[The description below was written by a language model from this plasmid's Addgene catalogue record.]
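Description:
GFP-Sec31a 4SA is a retroviral mammalian expression plasmid built on the Clontech pQCXIP backbone (about 7.2 kb without insert). It is propagated in E. coli as a high-copy plasmid under ampicillin selection, and transduced or transfected mammalian cells are selected with puromycin. pQCXIP is generally known as a self-inactivating, bicistronic retroviral vector in which an internal CMV promoter drives the gene of interest followed by an IRES-linked puromycin resistance gene, so that payload and marker are expressed from one transcript. No feature table accompanies this record, so these backbone elements are inferred from the vector name rather than confirmed by annotation.

The payload is human SEC31A (roughly 3.7 kb), cloned as an EcoRI fragment with both sites retained and expressed from the CMV promoter with EGFP fused to its N terminus. Sec31A is an outer-layer component of the COPII coat that forms transport vesicles at ER exit sites. This version carries four alanine substitutions, S527A, S799A, S1163A and T1165A (the "4SA" of the name, although one of the changed residues is a threonine). Alanine cannot be phosphorylated at these positions, so the protein serves as a non-phosphorylatable mutant. According to the title of the associated publication, the work concerns phosphorylation of Sec31 by the kinase CK2 and its role in regulating ER-to-Golgi trafficking. The construct is therefore suited to making stable cell lines or transiently expressing cells in which the localisation and behaviour of fluorescent, phosphorylation-deficient Sec31A can be compared with the wild-type protein.
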