Addgene plasmid #42124: GFP-Sec31a 4SA #33#638
Depositing lab: Ayano Satoh. Depositing organization: Okayama University. Publication: CK2 phosphorylates Sec31 and regulates ER-To-Golgi trafficking. Koreishi M, Yu S, Oda M, Honjo Y, Satoh A. PLoS One. 2013;8(1):e54382. doi: 10.1371/journal.pone.0054382. Epub 2013 Jan 18. PubMed 23349870.
Backbone
  Vector backbone: pQCXIP
  Backbone manufacturer: Clontech
  Backbone size w/o insert (bp): 7200
  Vector type: Mammalian Expression, Retroviral
  Selectable markers: Puromycin
Growth in bacteria
  Bacterial resistance: Ampicillin, 100 μg/mL
  Growth temperature: 37°C
  Growth strain: XL1 Blue
  Copy number: High Copy
Gene/Insert
  Gene/Insert name: Sec31a
  Species: H. sapiens (human)
  Insert size (bp): 3700
  Mutation: S527A S799A S1163A T1165A
  Entrez Gene: SEC31A (a.k.a. ABP125, ABP130, HPBKS, HSPC275, HSPC334, NEDSOSB, SEC31L1)
  Promoter: CMV
  Tag / fusion protein: EGFP (N terminal on insert)
  Cloning method: Restriction Enzyme; 5′ cloning site EcoRI (not destroyed); 3′ cloning site EcoRI (not destroyed)
  Sequencing primers: 5′ EGFPC; 3′ N/A
Terms and licenses: Academic/Nonprofit Terms; Industry Terms: Not Available to Industry
How to cite: GFP-Sec31a 4SA #33#638 was a gift from Ayano Satoh (Addgene plasmid # 42124 ; http://n2t.net/addgene:42124 ; RRID:Addgene_42124)
